>Addgene plasmid #229735 | pFREDusk-KanR-MCS | addgene full sequence | sequence record 468087 | Addgene NGS Result
ATCCGGATATAGTTCCTCCTTTCAGCAAAAAACCCCTCAAGACCCGTTTAGAGGCCCCAAGGGGTTATGC
TAGTTATTGCTCAGCGGTGGCAGCAGCCAACTCAGCTTCCTTTCGGGCTTTGTTAGCAGCCGGATCTCAG
TGGTGGTGGTGGTGGTGCTCGAGTGCGGCCGCAAGCTTGTCGACGGAGCTCGAATTCGGATCCGACCCAT
TTGCTGTCCACCAGTCATGCTAGCCATATGGCTGCCGCGCGGCACCAGGCCGCTGCTGTGATGATGATGA
TGATGGCTGCTGCCCATGGTATATCTCCTTCTTAAAGTTAAACAAAATTATTTCTAGACTCCGTTGTGAT
GACGCATTGGTACGCGGTATCGGGAGGTTCGAAAATTTCGAGCGATATCTTAAGGGGGGTGCCTTACGTA
GAACCCCGTAGGTCATGCCCGAGGCCGGTCCTGGATGGCGCGGCGGATACGCTTGAGCAGGTTTTCGTCG
AGAAGCGGCTTCAAAACCACGTCTTTTACGCCGGCCTCGGCGGCCCGGGTCGAGATGTTTTCGTCCGGAT
AGCCGGTGATCAGGATCACGGGCGTAGATCTCGATCCTCTACGCCGGACGCATCGTGGCCGGCATCACCG
GCGCCACAGGTGCGGTTGCTGGCGCCTATATCGCCGACATCACCGATGGGGAAGATCGGGCTCGCCACTT
CGGGCTCATGAGCGCTTGTTTCGGCGTGGGTATGGTGGCAGGCCCCGTGGCCGGGGGACTGTTGGGCGCC
ATCTCCTTGCATGCACCATTCCTTGCGGCGGCGGTGCTCAACGGCCTCAACCTACTACTGGGCTGCTTCC
TAATGCAGGAGTCGCATAAGGGAGAGCGTCGAGATCCCGGACACCATCGAATGGTGCAAAACCTTTCGCG
GTATGGCATGATAGCGCCCGGAAGAGAGTCAATTGAGGGTGGTGAATGTGCTCCGACTCATGATCATGAA
GCTTTTACAAAGGGAGACCCTGGACCTGCACCGCGAGGTCGAGGCCCTGATGCCCGTGATGAGTGAGACG
CTGACCCGGCGGGGCTATCTGGAGGTGCTGCGGCGCCTGCAAGCGGTGGTCGCGCCGCTGGAAGCACAAC
TCGACGCCCTGCCGCTGCCGGACGAGCTGGCGTGGCCCGAGCGCCGCAAGGCCCATCTGCTCGCTCTGGA
CCTTGCCGTAATGGGGGAAGGGCCGTCAAATCAGCAGGCGCCACTGTCTGTGCCCGAGCTGACCACTCTG
GCGCAGGCCTTCGGAGCGCTTTACGTGCTTGAAGGCGCGACGCTAGGCGGACAGCTCATCAGCCGCCATC
TCAGGCGCACGCTGGGGCTAAGCCCTGAGCAGGGCAGCGCCTATTTCTCCGGCTATGGCCCCCAGACCGG
CCCGCGCTGGCGCTCGTTCGGGGAAGTGCTGGAAGCCAGCGTGCCGGCAGAAGACGCGGCAGAGGTCGTG
GCGGGAGCGCGGCAGACCTTCGGGGCCTTCCGCCGCGCCTTGCAGGGGCTGTCGGAAGCTGAAGCGGTCC
AAGTGCCTGAGGTCGCCCACGCATGACGAGCATCACCCCGGTTACCCTGGCGAACTGCGAGGACGAACCC
ATCCACGTGCCTGGCGCGATCCAGCCGCACGGGGCGCTGGTCACCCTGCGCGCGGACGGCATGGTCCTCG
CGGCAAGCGAGAACATCCAGGCGCTACTGGGGTTCGTCGCCTCGCCGGGTTCCTACCTGACGCAGGAGCA
GGTGGGGCCGGAGGTCCTGCGCATGCTCGAAGAGGGACTGACCGGCAACGGCCCATGGTCGAACAGCGTC
GAGACGCGGATCGGCGAACACCTGTTCGACGTGATCGGCCACAGCTACAAGGAAGTGTTCTACCTGGAGT
TCGAGATCCGCACCGCGGACACGCTGTCGATCACCTCCTTCACCCTCAACGCCCAGCGCATCATCGCCCA
GGTCCAGTTGCACAACGACACCGCCAGCCTGCTCAGCAACGTCACCGACGAACTGCGCCGGATGACCGGC
TACGACCGGGTGATGGCCTACCGTTTCCGCCATGACGACTCCGGCGAGGTGGTCGCCGAGAGCCGTCGCG
AAGACCTCGAAAGCTACCTGGGGCAACGCTACCCGGCCTCGGACATCCCGGCCCAGGCGCGTCGCCTGTA
CATCCAGAACCCGATCAGGCTGATCGCCGACGTGGCCTATACGCCGATGCGCGTGTTTCCCGCGCTGAAC
CCGGAGACCAACGAATCGTTCGATCTCAGCTACAGCGTGCTGCGCAGCGTTTCGCCGATCCACTGCGAAT
ACCTGACCAACATGGGCGTGCGCGCCTCGATGAGCATCTCCATCGTGGTCGGCGGCAAGCTCTGGGGACT
GTTCTCCTGCCATCACATGTCGCCCAAACTGATTCCCTACCCGGTGCGCATGTCGTTCCAGATCTTCTCC
CAGGTCTGCAGCGCCATCGTCGAGCGCCTGGAGCAGGGGCGTATCGCCGAACTGCTGCGCGTGTCCACCG
AGCGCAGGCTGGCCCTGGCTCGCCGCGCGCGGGACGCCGACGACCTGTTCGGCGCACTGGCCCACCCGGA
CGATGGCATCGCCGCACTGATTCCCTGCGACGGCGCCCTGGTCATGCTCGGCGGCCGCACCCTGAGCATC
CGCGGCGACTTCGAGCGCCAGGCCGGGAATGTCCTGCAACGCCTGCAGCGCGACCCGGAACGGGACATCT
ACCACACCGACAACTGGCCGCAGCCCAGCGAGGACTCTCCGGACGGCGGCGACTGCTGCGGTGTGCTGGC
GATCCGTTTCCACCGCCAGGAATCGGGCTGGATCTTCTGGTTCCGCCACGAGGAAGTGCACCGCATCCGC
TGGGGCGGCAAGCCGGAAAAGCTGTTGACCATCGGCCCCTCCGGCCCGCGGCTGACCCCGCGCGGCTCGT
TCGAGGCCTGGGAGGAAGTGGTCCGCGGCCACTCCACGCCCTGGAGCGAAACCGACCTGGCGATCGCCGA
AAAGCTGCGCCTGGACCTGATGGAACTGTGCCTCAACCATGCGGCGGAAGTTGATCGTATGCGTATGGCG
TCCGCGCTCGCGCACGAGCTCAACCAGCCGCTGGCGGCGATCAGCAACTACATGAAGGGCTCGCGGCGGC
TGCTTGCCGGCAGCAGTGATCCGAACACACCGAAGGTCGAAAGCGCCCTGGACCGCGCCGCCGAGCAGGC
GCTGCGCGCCGGCCAGATCATCCGGCGCCTGCGCGACTTCGTTGCCCGCGGCGAATCGGAGAAGCGGGTC
GAGAGTCTCTCCAAGCTGATCGAGGAGGCCGGCGCGCTCGGGCTTGCCGGCGCGCGCGAGCAGAACGTGC
AGCTCCGCTTCAGTCTCGATCCGGGCGCCGATCTCGTTCTCGCCGACCGGGTGCAGATCCAGCAGGTCCT
GGTCAACCTGTTCCGCAACGCGCTGGAAGCGATGGCTCAGTCGCAGCGACGCGAGCTCGTCGTCACCAAC
ACCCCCGCCGCCGACGACATGATCGAGGTCGAAGTGTCCGACACCGGCAGCGGTTTCCAGGACGACGTCA
TTCCGAACCTGTTTCAGACTTTCTTCACCACCAAGGACACCGGCATGGGCGTGGGACTGTCCATCAGCCG
CTCGATCATCGAAGCTCACGGCGGGCGCATGTGGGCCGAGAGCAACGCATCGGGCGGGGCGACCTTCCGC
TTCACCCTCCCGGCAGCCGACGAGATGATAGGAGGTCTAGCATGACGACCAAGGGACATATCTACGTCAT
CGACGACGACGCGGCGATGCGGGATTCGCTGAATTTCCTGCTGGATTCTGCCGGCTTCGGCGTCACGCTG
TTTGACGACGCGCAAGCCTTTCTCGACGCCCTGCCGGGTCTCTCCTTCGGCTGCGTCGTCTCCGACGTGC
GCATGCCGGGCCTTGACGGCATCGAGCTGTTGAAGCGGATGAAGGCGCAGCAAAGCCCCTTTCCGATCCT
CATCATGACCGGTCACGGCGACGTGCCGCTCGCGGTCGAGGCGATGAAGTTAGGGGCGGTCGACTTTCTG
GAAAAGCCTTTCGAGGACGACCGCCTCACCGCCATGATCGAATCGGCGATCCGCCAGGCCGAGCCGGCCG
CCAAGAGCGAGGCCGTCGCGCAGGATATCGCCGCCCGCGTCGCCTCGTTGAGCCCCAGGGAGCGCCAGGT
CATGGAAGGGCTGATCGCCGGCCTTTCCAACAAGCTGATCGCCCGCGAGTACGACATCAGCCCGCGCACC
ATCGAGGTGTATCGGGCCAACGTCATGACCAAGATGCAGGCCAACAGCCTTTCGGAGCTGGTTCGCCTCG
CGATGCGCGCCGGCATGCTCAACGATTGACAATTGATGTAAGTTAGCTCACTCATTAGGCACCGGGATCT
CGACCGATGCCCTTGAGAGCCTTCAACCCAGTCAGCTCCTTCCGGTGGGCGCGGGGCATGACTATCGTCG
CCGCACTTATGACTGTCTTCTTTATCATGCAACTCGTAGGACAGGTGCCGGCAGCGCTCTGGGTCATTTT
CGGCGAGGACCGCTTTCGCTGGAGCGCGACGATGATCGGCCTGTCGCTTGCGGTATTCGGAATCTTGCAC
GCCCTCGCTCAAGCCTTCGTCACTGGTCCCGCCACCAAACGTTTCGGCGAGAAGCAGGCCATTATCGCCG
GCATGGCGGCCCCACGGGTGCGCATGATCGTGCTCCTGTCGTTGAGGACCCGGCTAGGCTGGCGGGGTTG
CCTTACTGGTTAGCAGAATGAATCACCGATACGCGAGCGAACGTGAAGCGACTGCTGCTGCAAAACGTCT
GCGACCTGAGCAACAACATGAATGGTCTTCGGTTTCCGTGTTTCGTAAAGTCTGGAAACGCGGAAGTCAG
CGCCCTGCACCATTATGTTCCGGATCTGCATCGCAGGATGCTGCTGGCTACCCTGTGGAACACCTACATC
TGTATTAACGAAGCGCTGGCATTGACCCTGAGTGATTTTTCTCTGGTCCCGCCGCATCCATACCGCCAGT
TGTTTACCCTCACAACGTTCCAGTAACCGGGCATGTTCATCATCAGTAACCCGTATCGTGAGCATCCTCT
CTCGTTTCATCGGTATCATTACCCCCATGAACAGAAATCCCCCTTACACGGAGGCATCAGTGACCAAACA
GGAAAAAACCGCCCTTAACATGGCCCGCTTTATCAGAAGCCAGACATTAACGCTTCTGGAGAAACTCAAC
GAGCTGGACGCGGATGAACAGGCAGACATCTGTGAATCGCTTCACGACCACGCTGATGAGCTTTACCGCA
GCTGCCTCGCGCGTTTCGGTGATGACGGTGAAAACCTCTGACACATGCAGCTCCCGGAGACGGTCACAGC
TTGTCTGTAAGCGGATGCCGGGAGCAGACAAGCCCGTCAGGGCGCGTCAGCGGGTGTTGGCGGGTGTCGG
GGCGCAGCCATGACCCAGTCACGTAGCGATAGCGGAGTGTATACTGGCTTAACTATGCGGCATCAGAGCA
GATTGTACTGAGAGTGCACCATTGCGGTGTGAAATACCGCACAGATGCGTAAGGAGAAAATACCGCATCA
GGCGCTCTTCCGCTTCCTCGCTCACTGACTCGCTGCGCTCGGTCGTTCGGCTGCGGCGAGCGGTATCAGC
TCACTCAAAGGCGGTAATACGGTTATCCACAGAATCAGGGGATAACGCAGGAAAGAACATGTGAGCAAAA
GGCCAGCAAAAGGCCAGGAACCGTAAAAAGGCCGCGTTGCTGGCGTTTTTCCATAGGCTCCGCCCCCCTG
ACGAGCATCACAAAAATCGACGCTCAAGTCAGAGGTGGCGAAACCCGACAGGACTATAAAGATACCAGGC
GTTTCCCCCTGGAAGCTCCCTCGTGCGCTCTCCTGTTCCGACCCTGCCGCTTACCGGATACCTGTCCGCC
TTTCTCCCTTCGGGAAGCGTGGCGCTTTCTCATAGCTCACGCTGTAGGTATCTCAGTTCGGTGTAGGTCG
TTCGCTCCAAGCTGGGCTGTGTGCACGAACCCCCCGTTCAGCCCGACCGCTGCGCCTTATCCGGTAACTA
TCGTCTTGAGTCCAACCCGGTAAGACACGACTTATCGCCACTGGCAGCAGCCACTGGTAACAGGATTAGC
AGAGCGAGGTATGTAGGCGGTGCTACAGAGTTCTTGAAGTGGTGGCCTAACTACGGCTACACTAGAAGGA
CAGTATTTGGTATCTGCGCTCTGCTGAAGCCAGTTACCTTCGGAAAAAGAGTTGGTAGCTCTTGATCCGG
CAAACAAACCACCGCTGGTAGCGGTGGTTTTTTTGTTTGCAAGCAGCAGATTACGCGCAGAAAAAAAGGA
TCTCAAGAAGATCCTTTGATCTTTTCTACGGGGTCTGACGCTCAGTGGAACGAAAACTCACGTTAAGGGA
TTTTGGTCATGAACAATAAAACTGTCTGCTTACATAAACAGTAATACAAGGGGTGTTATGAGCCATATTC
AACGGGAAACGTCTTGCTCTAGGCCGCGATTAAATTCCAACATGGATGCTGATTTATATGGGTATAAATG
GGCTCGCGATAATGTCGGGCAATCAGGTGCGACAATCTATCGATTGTATGGGAAGCCCGATGCGCCAGAG
TTGTTTCTGAAACATGGCAAAGGTAGCGTTGCCAATGATGTTACAGATGAGATGGTCAGACTAAACTGGC
TGACGGAATTTATGCCTCTTCCGACCATCAAGCATTTTATCCGTACTCCTGATGATGCATGGTTACTCAC
CACTGCGATCCCCGGGAAAACAGCATTCCAGGTATTAGAAGAATATCCTGATTCAGGTGAAAATATTGTT
GATGCGCTGGCAGTGTTCCTGCGCCGGTTGCATTCGATTCCTGTTTGTAATTGTCCTTTTAACAGCGATC
GCGTATTTCGTCTCGCTCAGGCGCAATCACGAATGAATAACGGTTTGGTTGATGCGAGTGATTTTGATGA
CGAGCGTAATGGCTGGCCTGTTGAACAAGTCTGGAAAGAAATGCATAAACTTTTGCCATTCTCACCGGAT
TCAGTCGTCACTCATGGTGATTTCTCACTTGATAACCTTATTTTTGACGAGGGGAAATTAATAGGTTGTA
TTGATGTTGGACGAGTCGGAATCGCAGACCGATACCAGGATCTTGCCATCCTATGGAACTGCCTCGGTGA
GTTTTCTCCTTCATTACAGAAACGGCTTTTTCAAAAATATGGTATTGATAATCCTGATATGAATAAATTG
CAGTTTCATTTGATGCTCGATGAGTTTTTCTAAGAATTAATTCATGAGCGGATACATATTTGAATGTATT
TAGAAAAATAAACAAATAGGGGTTCCGCGCACATTTCCCCGAAAAGTGCCACCTAAATTGTAAGCGTTAA
TATTTTGTTAAAATTCGCGTTAAATTTTTGTTAAATCAGCTCATTTTTTAACCAATAGGCCGAAATCGGC
AAAATCCCTTATAAATCAAAAGAATAGACCGAGATAGGGT
[37 nt withheld, positions 7531-7567]
AAAGAACGTGGACTCCAACGTCAAAGG
[49 nt withheld, positions 7595-7643]
T
[91 nt withheld, positions 7645-7735]
G
[124 nt withheld, positions 7737-7860]
CCCATTCGCCA
Features (pLannotate 1.2.2; 19 found; start..end, strand, type, name):
     26..73      -  terminator     T7 terminator: transcription terminator for bacteriophage T7 RNA polymerase
     81..130     -  CDS            SET1 (fragment): solubility-enhancement tag derived from T7 phage gene 10B
    140..157     -  CDS            9xHis (fragment): 9xHis affinity tag
    205..237     -  CDS            T7 tag (gene 10 leader): leader peptide from bacteriophage T7 gene 10 promotes efficient translation in E. coli
    241..258     -  CDS            thrombin site: thrombin recognition and cleavage site
    269..285     -  CDS            capTEV™ (fragment): composite tag for in vivo biotinylation, TEV protease cleavage, and 6xHis tagging
    304..326     -  RBS            RBS: efficient ribosome binding site from bacteriophage T7 gene 10 (Olins and Rangwala, 1989)
    593..872     +  CDS            TcR (fragment): tetracycline efflux protein; tet; confers resistance to tetracycline
    880..957     +  promoter       lacIq promoter: lacI (mutant); In the lacIq allele, a single base change in the promoter boosts expression of the lacI gene about 10-fold.
   1563..3671    +  CDS            bphP: BPHY_PSEAE - Experimental evidence at protein level: Swiss-Prot protein existence level 1. Photoreceptor which exists in two forms that are reversibly interconvertible by light: the R form that absorbs maximally in the red region of the spectrum and the FR form that absorbs maximally in the far-red region. From Pseudomonas aeruginosa (strain ATCC 15692 / DSM 22644 / CIP 104116 / JCM 14847 / LMG 12228 / 1C / PRS 101 / PAO1).
   3752..4366    +  CDS            fixJ: FIXJ_BRADU - Protein inferred from homology: Swiss-Prot protein existence level 3. FixJ, when activated by FixL, induces the expression of both nifA, required for activation of classical nif and fix genes, and fixK, required for FixN activation. From Bradyrhizobium diazoefficiens (strain JCM 10833 / BCRC 13528 / IAM 13628 / NBRC 14792 / USDA 110).
   4410..4701    +  CDS            TcR (fragment): tetracycline efflux protein; tet; confers resistance to tetracycline
   4773..5153    -  CDS            YPB1_ECOLX: Protein predicted: Swiss-Prot protein existence level 4. From Escherichia coli.
   5170..5361    +  CDS            rop: Rop protein, which maintains plasmids at low copy number; rop
   5463..5602    +  misc_feature   bom: basis of mobility region from pBR322
   5788..6376    -  rep_origin     ori: high-copy-number ColE1/pMB1/pBR322/pUC origin of replication
   6498..7313    +  CDS            KanR: aminoglycoside phosphotransferase; aph(3')-Ia; confers resistance to kanamycin in bacteria or G418 (Geneticin®) in eukaryotes
   7322..7379    -  promoter       AmpR promoter (fragment): bla
   7432..7860    -  rep_origin     f1 ori (sequence partly withheld): f1 bacteriophage origin of replication; arrow indicates direction of (+) strand synthesis
