[The description below was written by a language model from this plasmid's Addgene catalogue record and pLannotate feature annotations shown in this document.]
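Description:
pFREDusk-KanR-MCS is an empty bacterial expression backbone for far-red-light-induced expression of a gene of interest in E. coli. The catalogue lists the backbone as pUC and the copy number as low. The 7,871-nt annotated sequence shows a ColE1/pMB1-type origin together with rop and the pBR322 bom region, which fits the low copy designation, since Rop restrains plasmid copy number. Selection is by kanamycin through the aph(3')-Ia KanR gene. An f1 origin is also present, along with remnants of earlier vector generations such as tetracycline-resistance gene fragments and an AmpR promoter fragment.

The light-sensing module lies downstream of a lacIq promoter, a constitutive promoter variant. It comprises a coding region matched to the Pseudomonas aeruginosa bacteriophytochrome bphP, a red/far-red photoreversible photoreceptor, followed by fixJ, the response regulator of the Bradyrhizobium diazoefficiens FixL/FixJ two-component system. This layout suggests a phytochrome-based sensor kinase that signals through FixJ to control target transcription, but the feature table does not show how the sensor is built, and about 600 nt between the promoter and bphP is unannotated. It also does not annotate the FixJ-responsive output promoter.

The cloning region is on the opposite strand. It has a T7 gene 10 ribosome binding site, short hits consistent with a His tag, a thrombin cleavage site, the T7 tag leader and a further His-tag fragment, and it ends in a T7 terminator. Genes are inserted by restriction cloning. The plasmid is suited to optogenetic control of bacterial gene expression.
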