Addgene plasmid #229735: pFREDusk-KanR-MCS
Purpose: (Empty Backbone) For far-red light induced bacterial expression of gene of interest
Depositing lab: Heikki Takala. Depositing organization: University of Jyvaskyla. Publication: Traits of Bathy Phytochromes and Application to Bacterial Optogenetics. Bohm C, Lehtinen K, Multamaki E, Vanhatalo R, Brander O, Meier SSM, Rumfeldt J, Moglich A, Takala H. ACS Synth Biol. 2025 Jul 11. doi: 10.1021/acssynbio.5c00337. PubMed 40645610.
Backbone
  Vector backbone: pUC
  Vector type: Bacterial Expression
Growth in bacteria
  Bacterial resistance: Kanamycin, 50 μg/mL
  Growth temperature: 37°C
  Growth strain: DH5alpha
  Copy number: Low Copy
Gene/Insert
  Cloning method: Restriction Enzyme
  Sequencing primers: 3′ T7term
Terms and licenses: Academic/Nonprofit Terms; Industry Terms: Not Available to Industry
How to cite: pFREDusk-KanR-MCS was a gift from Heikki Takala (Addgene plasmid # 229735 ; http://n2t.net/addgene:229735 ; RRID:Addgene_229735)
